>Addgene plasmid #14349 | pAG303GAL-ccdB-DsRed | depositor full sequence | sequence record 8012 | Author sequence
TCGCGCGTTTCGGTGATGACGGTGAAAACCTCTGACACATGCAGCTCCCGGAGACGGTCACAGCTTGTCT
GTAAGCGGATGCCGGGAGCAGACAAGCCCGTCAGGGCGCGTCAGCGGGTGTTGGCGGGTGTCGGGGCTGG
CTTAACTATGCGGCATCAGAGCAGATTGTACTGAGAGTGCACCATAATTCCGTTTTAAGAGCTTGGTGAG
CGCTAGGAGTCACTGCCAGGTATCGTTTGAACACGGCATTAGTCAGGGAAGTCATAACACAGTCCTTTCC
CGCAATTTTCTTTTTCTATTACTCTTGGCCTCCTCTAGTACACTCTATATTTTTTTATGCCTCGGTAATG
ATTTTCATTTTTTTTTTTCCACCTAGCGGATGACTCTTTTTTTTTCTTAGCGATTGGCATTATCACATAA
TGAATTATACATTATATAAAGTAATGTGATTTCTTCGAAGAATATACTAAAAAATGAGCAGGCAAGATAA
ACGAAGGCAAAGATGACAGAGCAGAAAGCCCTAGTAAAGCGTATTACAAATGAAACCAAGATTCAGATTG
CGATCTCTTTAAAGGGTGGTCCCCTAGCGATAGAGCACTCGATCTTCCCAGAAAAAGAGGCAGAAGCAGT
AGCAGAACAGGCCACACAATCGCAAGTGATTAACGTCCACACAGGTATAGGGTTTCTGGACCATATGATA
CATGCTCTGGCCAAGCATTCCGGCTGGTCGCTAATCGTTGAGTGCATTGGTGACTTACACATAGACGACC
ATCACACCACTGAAGACTGCGGGATTGCTCTCGGTCAAGCTTTTAAAGAGGCCCTACTGGCGCGTGGAGT
AAAAAGGTTTGGATCAGGATTTGCGCCTTTGGATGAGGCACTTTCCAGAGCGGTGGTAGATCTTTCGAAC
AGGCCGTACGCAGTTGTCGAACTTGGTTTGCAAAGGGAGAAAGTAGGAGATCTCTCTTGCGAGATGATCC
CGCATTTTCTTGAAAGCTTTGCAGAGGCTAGCAGAATTACCCTCCACGTTGATTGTCTGCGAGGCAAGAA
TGATCATCACCGTAGTGAGAGTGCGTTCAAGGCTCTTGCGGTTGCCATAAGAGAAGCCACCTCGCCCAAT
GGTACCAACGATGTTCCCTCCACCAAAGGTGTTCTTATGTAGTGACACCGATTATTTAAAGCTGCAGCAT
ACGATATATATACATGTGTATATATGTATACCTATGAATGTCAGTAAGTATGTATACGAACAGTATGATA
CTGAAGATGACAAGGTAATGCATCATTCTATACGTGTCATTCTGAACGAGGCGCGCTTTCCTTTTTTCTT
TTTGCTTTTTCTTTTTTTTTCTCTTGAACTCGACGGATCATATGCGGTGTGAAATACCGCACAGATGCGT
AAGGAGAAAATACCGCATCAGGAAATTGTAAACGTTAATATTTTGTTAAAATTCGCGTTAAATTTTTGTT
AAATCAGCTCATTTTTTAACCAATAGGCCGAAATCGGCAAAATCCCTTATAAATCAAAAGAATAGACCGA
GATAGGGT
[37 nt withheld, positions 1549-1585]
AAAGAACGTGGACTCCAACGTCAAAGG
[49 nt withheld, positions 1613-1661]
T
[91 nt withheld, positions 1663-1753]
G
[124 nt withheld, positions 1755-1878]
CGCGCCATTCGCCATTCAGGCTGCGCAACTGTTGGGAAGGGCGATCGGTGCGGGCCTCTTCGCTATTACG
CCAGCTGGCGAAGGGGGGATGTGCTGCAAGGCGATTAAGTTGGGTAACGCCAGGGTTTTCCCAGTCACGA
CGTTGTAAAACGACGGCCAGTGAATTGTAATACGACTCACTATAGGGCGAATTGGAGCTCTAGTACGGAT
TAGAAGCCGCCGAGCGGGCGACAGCCCTCCGACGGAAGACTCTCCTCCGTGCGTCCTCGTCTTCACCGGT
CGCGTTCCTGAAACGCAGATGTGCCTCGCGCCGCACTGCTCCGAACAATAAAGATTCTACAATACTAGCT
TTTATGGTTATGAAGAGGAAAAATTGGCAGTAACCTGGCCCCACAAACCTTCAAATTAACGAATCAAATT
AACAACCATAGGATGATAATGCGATTAGTTTTTTAGCCTTATTTCTGGGGTAATTAATCAGCGAAGCGAT
GATTTTTGATCTATTAACAGATATATAAATGGAAAAGCTGCATAACCACTTTAACTAATACTTTCAACAT
TTTCAGTTTGTATTACTTCTTATTCAAATGTCATAAAAGTATCAACAAAAAATTGTTAATATACCTCTAT
ACTTTAACGTCAAGGAGAAAAAACCCCGGATTCTAGAACTAGTGGATCCCCCATCACAAGTTTGTACAAA
AAAGCTGAACGAGAAACGTAAAATGATATAAATATCAATATATTAAATTAGATTTTGCATAAAAAACAGA
CTACATAATACTGTAAAACACAACATATCCAGTCACTATGGCGGCCGCATTAGGCACCCCAGGCTTTACA
CTTTATGCTTCCGGCTCGTATAATGTGTGGATTTTGAGTTAGGATCCGTCGAGATTTTCAGGAGCTAAGG
AAGCTAAAATGGAGAAAAAAATCACTGGATATACCACCGTTGATATATCCCAATGGCATCGTAAAGAACA
TTTTGAGGCATTTCAGTCAGTTGCTCAATGTACCTATAACCAGACCGTTCAGCTGGATATTACGGCCTTT
TTAAAGACCGTAAAGAAAAATAAGCACAAGTTTTATCCGGCCTTTATTCACATTCTTGCCCGCCTGATGA
ATGCTCATCCGGAATTCCGTATGGCAATGAAAGACGGTGAGCTGGTGATATGGGATAGTGTTCACCCTTG
TTACACCGTTTTCCATGAGCAAACTGAAACGTTTTCATCGCTCTGGAGTGAATACCACGACGATTTCCGG
CAGTTTCTACACATATATTCGCAAGATGTGGCGTGTTACGGTGAAAACCTGGCCTATTTCCCTAAAGGGT
TTATTGAGAATATGTTTTTCGTCTCAGCCAATCCCTGGGTGAGTTTCACCAGTTTTGATTTAAACGTGGC
CAATATGGACAACTTCTTCGCCCCCGTTTTCACCATGGGCAAATATTATACGCAAGGCGACAAGGTGCTG
ATGCCGCTGGCGATTCAGGTTCATCATGCCGTCTGTGATGGCTTCCATGTCGGCAGAATGCTTAATGAAT
TACAACAGTACTGCGATGAGTGGCAGGGCGGGGCGTAAACGCCGCGTGGATCCGGCTTACTAAAAGCCAG
ATAACAGTATGCGTATTTGCGCGCTGATTTTTGCGGTATAAGAATATATACTGATATGTATACCCGAAGT
ATGTCAAAAAGAGGTATGCTATGAAGCAGCGTATTACAGTGACAGTTGACAGCGACAGCTATCAGTTGCT
CAAGGCATATATGATGTCAATATCTCCGGTCTGGTAAGCACAACCATGCAGAATGAAGCCCGTCGTCTGC
GTGCCGAACGCTGGAAAGCGGAAAATCAGGAAGGGATGGCTGAGGTCGCCCGGTTTATTGAAATGAACGG
CTCTTTTGCTGACGAGAACAGGGGCTGGTGAAATGCAGTTTAAGGTTTACACCTATAAAAGAGAGAGCCG
TTATCGTCTGTTTGTGGATGTACAGAGTGATATTATTGACACGCCCGGGCGACGGATGGTGATCCCCCTG
GCCAGTGCACGTCTGCTGTCAGATAAAGTCTCCCGTGAACTTTACCCGGTGGTGCATATCGGGGATGAAA
GCTGGCGCATGATGACCACCGATATGGCCAGTGTGCCGGTCTCCGTTATCGGGGAAGAAGTGGCTGATCT
CAGCCACCGCGAAAATGACATCAAAAACGCCATTAACCTGATGTTCTGGGGAATATAAATGTCAGGCTCC
CTTATACACAGCCAGTCTGCAGGTCGACCATAGTGACTGGATATGTTGTGTTTTACAGTATTATGTAGTC
TGTTTTTTATGCAAAATCTAATTTAATATATTGATATTTATATCATTTTACGTTTCTCGTTCAGCTTTCT
TGTACAAAGTGGTGATGGGCTGCAGGAATTCGATATCAAGCTTAATGGACAACACCGAGGACGTCATCAA
GGAGTTCATGCAGTTCAAGGTGCGCATGGAGGGCTCCGTGAACGGCCACTACTTCGAGATCGAGGGCGAG
GGCGAGGGCAAGCCCTACGAGGGCACCCAGACCGCCAAGCTGCAGGTGACCAAGGGCGGCCCCCTGCCCT
TCGCCTGGGACATCCTGTCCCCCCAGTTCCAGTACGGCTCCAAGGCCTACGTGAAGCACCCCGCCGACAT
CCCCGACTACATGAAGCTGTCCTTCCCCGAGGGCTTCACCTGGGAGCGCTCCATGAACTTCGAGGACGGC
GGCGTGGTGGAGGTGCAGCAGGACTCCTCCCTGCAGGACGGCACCTTCATCTACAAGGTGAAGTTCAAGG
GCGTGAACTTCCCCGCCGACGGCCCCGTAATGCAGAAGAAGACTGCCGGCTGGGAGCCCTCCACCGAGAA
GCTGTACCCCCAGGACGGCGTGCTGAAGGGCGAGATCTCCCACGCCCTGAAGCTGAAGGACGGCGGCCAC
TACACCTGCGACTTCAAGACCGTGTACAAGGCCAAGAAGCCCGTGCAGCTGCCCGGCAACCACTACGTGG
ACTCCAAGCTGGACATCACCAACCACAACGAGGACTACACCGTGGTGGAGCAGTACGAGCACGCCGAGGC
CCGCCACTCCGGCTCCCAGTAGCTCGAGTCATGTAATTAGTTATGTCACGCTTACATTCACGCCCTCCCC
CCACATCCGCTCTAACCGAAAAGGAAGGAGTTAGACAACCTGAAGTCTAGGTCCCTATTTATTTTTTTAT
AGTTATGTTAGTATTAAGAACGTTATTTATATTTCAAATTTTTCTTTTTTTTCTGTACAGACGCGTGTAC
GCATGTAACATTATACTGAAAACCTTGCTTGAGAAGGTTTTGGGACGCTCGAAGGCTTTAATTTGCGGCC
GGTACCCAGCTTTTGTTCCCTTTAGTGAGGGTTAATTCCGAGCTTGGCGTAATCATGGTCATAGCTGTTT
CCTGTGTGAAATTGTTATCCGCTCACAATTCCACACAACATAGGAGCCGGAAGCATAAAGTGTAAAGCCT
GGGGTGCCTAATGAGTGAGGTAACTCACATTAATTGCGTTGCGCTCACTGCCCGCTTTCCAGTCGGGAAA
CCTGTCGTGCCAGCTGCATTAATGAATCGGCCAACGCGCGGGGAGAGGCGGTTTGCGTATTGGGCGCTCT
TCCGCTTCCTCGCTCACTGACTCGCTGCGCTCGGTCGTTCGGCTGCGGCGAGCGGTATCAGCTCACTCAA
AGGCGGTAATACGGTTATCCACAGAATCAGGGGATAACGCAGGAAAGAACATGTGAGCAAAAGGCCAGCA
AAAGGCCAGGAACCGTAAAAAGGCCGCGTTGCTGGCGTTTTTCCATAGGCTCGGCCCCCCTGACGAGCAT
CACAAAAATCGACGCTCAAGTCAGAGGTGGCGAAACCCGACAGGACTATAAAGATACCAGGCGTTCCCCC
CTGGAAGCTCCCTCGTGCGCTCTCCTGTTCCGACCCTGCCGCTTACCGGATACCTGTCCGCCTTTCTCCC
TTCGGGAAGCGTGGCGCTTTCTCAATGCTCACGCTGTAGGTATCTCAGTTCGGTGTAGGTCGTTCGCTCC
AAGCTGGGCTGTGTGCACGAACCCCCCGTTCAGCCCGACCGCTGCGCCTTATCCGGTAACTATCGTCTTG
AGTCCAACCCGGTAAGACACGACTTATCGCCACTGGCAGCAGCCACTGGTAACAGGATTAGCAGAGCGAG
GTATGTAGGCGGTGCTACAGAGTTCTTGAAGTGGTGGCCTAACTACGGCTACACTAGAAGGACAGTATTT
GGTATCTGCGCTCTGCTGAAGCCAGTTACCTTCGGAAAAAGAGTTGGTAGCTCTTGATCCGGCAAACAAA
CCACCGCTGGTAGCGGTGGTTTTTTTGTTTGCAAGCAGCAGATTACGCGCAGAAAAAAAGGATCTCAAGA
AGATCCTTTGATCTTTTCTACGGGGTCTGACGCTCAGTGGAACGAAAACTCACGTTAAGGGATTTTGGTC
ATGAGATTATCAAAAAGGATCTTCACCTAGATCCTTTTAAATTAAAAATGAAGTTTTAAATCAATCTAAA
GTATATATGAGTAAACTTGGTCTGACAGTTACCAATGCTTAATCAGTGAGGCACCTATCTCAGCGATCTG
TCTATTTCGTTCATCCATAGTTGCCTGACTGCCCGTCGTGTAGATAACTACGATACGGGAGGGCTTACCA
TCTGGCCCCAGTGCTGCAATGATACCGCGAGACCCACGCTCACCGGCTCCAGATTTATCAGCAATAAACC
AGCCAGCCGGAAGGGCCGAGCGCAGAAGTGGTCCTGCAACTTTATCCGCCTCCATCCAGTCTATTAATTG
TTGCCGGGAAGCTAGAGTAAGTAGTTCGCCAGTTAATAGTTTGCGCAACGTTGTTGCCATTGCTACAGGC
ATCGTGGTGTCACGCTCGTCGTTTGGTATGGCTTCATTCAGCTCCGGTTCCCAACGATCAAGGCGAGTTA
CATGATCCCCCATGTTGTGAAAAAAAGCGGTTAGCTCCTTCGGTCCTCCGATCGTTGTCAGAAGTAAGTT
GGCCGCAGTGTTATCACTCATGGTTATGGCAGCACTGCATAATTCTCTTACTGTCATGCCATCCGTAAGA
TGCTTTTCTGTGACTGGTGAGTACTCAACCAAGTCATTCTGAGAATAGTGTATGCGGCGACCGAGTTGCT
CTTGCCCGGCGTCAATACGGGATAATACCGCGCCACATAGCAGAACTTTAAAAGTGCTCATCATTGGAAA
ACGTTCTTCGGGGCGAAAACTCTCAAGGATCTTACCGCTGTTGAGATCCAGTTCGATGTAACCCACTCGT
GCACCCAACTGATCTTCAGCATCTTTTACTTTCACCAGCGTTTCTGGGTGAGCAAAAACAGGAAGGCAAA
ATGCCGCAAAAAAGGGAATAAGGGCGACACGGAAATGTTGAATACTCATACTCTTCCTTTTTCAATATTA
TTGAAGCATTTATCAGGGTTATTGTCTCATGAGCGGATACATATTTGAATGTATTTAGAAAAATAAACAA
ATAGGGGTTCCGCGCACATTTCCCCGAAAAGTGCCACCTGACGTCTTATTATCATGACATTAACCTATAA
AAATAGGCGTATCACGAGGCCCTTTCGTC
Features (pLannotate 1.2.2; 30 found; start..end, strand, type, name):
    137..186     +  misc_feature   bom (fragment): basis of mobility region from pBR322
    191..265     -  CDS            MRM1 (fragment): MRM1_YEAST - Also known as PET56 From Saccharomyces cerevisiae (strain ATCC 204508 / S288c) (Baker's yeast).
    315..502     +  promoter       HIS3 promoter: S. cerevisiae HIS3
    503..1162    +  CDS            HIS3: imidazoleglycerol-phosphate dehydratase, required for histidine biosynthesis; S. cerevisiae HIS3; yeast auxotrophic marker
   1119..1412    +  CDS            YO201_YEAST (fragment): Protein uncertain: Swiss-Prot protein existence level 5. From Saccharomyces cerevisiae (strain ATCC 204508 / S288c) (Baker's yeast).
   1369..1422    +  misc_feature   bom (fragment): basis of mobility region from pBR322
   1423..1878    -  rep_origin     f1 ori (sequence partly withheld): f1 bacteriophage origin of replication; arrow indicates direction of (+) strand synthesis
   1886..2043    -  CDS            lacZα (fragment): LacZα fragment of β-galactosidase; lacZ fragment
   2046..2064    +  promoter       T7 promoter: promoter for bacteriophage T7 RNA polymerase
   2084..2525    +  promoter       GAL1 promoter: S. cerevisiae GAL1; inducible promoter, regulated by Gal4
   2540..2560    +  misc_feature   MCS (fragment): pBluescript multiple cloning site
   2564..2688    +  protein_bind   attR1: mutant version of attR; recombination site for the Gateway® LR reaction LR Clonase™
   2713..2743    +  promoter       lac UV5 promoter: E. coli lac promoter with an "up" mutation
   2767..2796    +  promoter       cat promoter (fragment): promoter of the E. coli cat gene encoding chloramphenicol acetyltransferase
   2797..3456    +  CDS            CmR: chloramphenicol acetyltransferase; cat; confers resistance to chloramphenicol
   3638..3796    +  CDS            ccdA (fragment): CCDA_ECO57 - Also known as H, letA. Experimental evidence at protein level: Swiss-Prot protein existence level 1. Antitoxin component of a type II toxin-antitoxin (TA) system which inhibits the post-segregational killing (PSK) of plasmid-free cells, also referred to as a plasmid addiction system. Binds to and blocks the activity of CcdB; will also remove bound CcdB protein from the CcdB-GyrA complex by forming a CcdA-CcdB complex, a process termed rejuvenation. Functions as a transcriptional corepressor for the ccdAB operon, repression also requires CcdB (By similarity). From Escherichia coli
   3801..4103    +  CDS            ccdB: CCDB_ECOLI - Also known as G, letB, letD. Experimental evidence at protein level: Swiss-Prot protein existence level 1. Toxic component of a type II toxin-antitoxin (TA) system, functioning in plasmid maintainence. Responsible for the post- segregational killing (PSK) of plasmid-free cells, also referred to as a plasmid addiction system. Half-life of over 2 hours. Cell killing by CcdB is accompanied by filamentation, defects in chromosome and plasmid segregation, defects in cell division, formation of anucleate cells, decreased DNA synthesis and plasmid loss. Interferes with the activity of DN
   4147..4271    -  protein_bind   attR2: mutant version of attR; recombination site for the Gateway® LR reaction LR Clonase™
   4275..4302    +  misc_feature   MCS (fragment): pBluescript multiple cloning site
   4303..4980    +  CDS            DsRed-Monomer: monomeric derivative of DsRed fluorescent protein (Strongin et al., 2007) mammalian codon-optimized
   4987..5234    +  terminator     CYC1 terminator: S. cerevisiae CYC1; transcription terminator for CYC1
   5257..5275    -  promoter       T3 promoter: promoter for bacteriophage T3 RNA polymerase
   5320..5336    -  protein_bind   lac operator: The lac repressor binds to the lac operator to inhibit transcription in E. coli. This inhibition can be relieved by adding lactose or isopropyl-β-D-thiogalactopyranoside (IPTG). lac repressor encoded by lacI
   5344..5374    -  promoter       lac promoter: promoter for the E. coli lac operon
   5389..5410    -  protein_bind   CAP binding site: CAP binding activates transcription in the presence of cAMP. E. coli catabolite activator protein
   5423..5515    -  CDS            lacI (fragment): lac repressor; lacI; The lac repressor binds to the lac operator to inhibit transcription in E. coli. This inhibition can be relieved by adding lactose or isopropyl-β-D-thiogalactopyranoside (IPTG).
   5698..6286    -  rep_origin     ori: high-copy-number ColE1/pMB1/pBR322/pUC origin of replication
   6457..7317    -  CDS            AmpR: β-lactamase; bla; confers resistance to ampicillin, carbenicillin, and related antibiotics
   7318..7422    -  promoter       AmpR promoter: bla
   7507..35      +  CDS            rop (fragment) (across the origin): Rop protein, which maintains plasmids at low copy number; rop
