[The description below was written by a language model from this plasmid's Addgene catalogue record and pLannotate feature annotations shown in this document.]
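Description:
pAG303GAL-ccdB-DsRed is an empty Gateway destination vector for galactose-inducible protein expression in Saccharomyces cerevisiae, built on the pRS303 backbone. It is an integrating plasmid: the feature table shows no yeast replication origin or centromere, so stable maintenance in yeast depends on chromosomal integration, with the HIS3 gene under its own promoter serving as the auxotrophic marker. In E. coli it replicates from a high-copy ColE1/pUC-type origin and carries AmpR (β-lactamase). An f1 origin and remnants of the pBluescript-type lacZα/MCS region, flanked by T7 and T3 promoters, are also present.

The expression cassette consists of the Gal4-regulated GAL1 promoter, a Gateway cassette bounded by attR1 and attR2, a fluorescent protein coding sequence, and the CYC1 terminator. The Gateway cassette contains a chloramphenicol resistance gene (CmR) and the ccdB gyrase toxin gene, which is why the unrecombined vector is selected with both chloramphenicol and ampicillin and must be propagated in ccdB-tolerant strains. In an LR Clonase reaction with an entry clone, the CmR-ccdB segment is exchanged for the gene of interest, and ccdB counterselects against unreacted vector in standard strains. The incoming open reading frame then sits downstream of the GAL1 promoter and, provided it lacks a stop codon and is in frame, is fused at its C terminus to the red fluorescent tag. The catalogue calls this tag DsRed, while the sequence annotation identifies it as the DsRed-Monomer variant.

The plasmid belongs to a suite of yeast Gateway vectors designed for high-throughput genetic analysis. It suits single-copy, inducible expression of fluorescently tagged proteins, for example in localisation studies. The depositor notes that the supplied full sequence is a reference only and may not match the physical plasmid exactly.
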