Addgene plasmid #14349: pAG303GAL-ccdB-DsRed
Purpose: (Empty Backbone)
Depositing lab: Susan Lindquist. Depositing organization: Whitehead Institute for Biomedical Research. Publication: A suite of Gateway cloning vectors for high-throughput genetic analysis in Saccharomyces cerevisiae. Alberti S, Gitler AD, Lindquist S. Yeast. 2007 Oct . 24(10):913-9. 10.1002/yea.1502 PubMed 17583893.
Backbone
  Vector backbone: pRS303
  Vector type: Yeast Expression ; Gateway Destination
  Selectable markers: HIS3
Growth in bacteria
  Bacterial resistance: Chloramphenicol and Ampicillin, 25 & 100 μg/mL
  Growth temperature: 37°C
  Growth strain: ccdB Survival
  Growth instructions: DB3.1, ccdB Survival
  Copy number: Unknown
Gene/Insert
  Gene/Insert name: None
  Tag / fusion protein: DsRed (C terminal on backbone)
  Cloning method: Gateway Cloning
  Sequencing primers: 5′ GAL1
Terms and licenses: Academic/Nonprofit Terms; Industry Terms: Not Available to Industry
Depositor comments: Type of plasmid: integrating. This plasmid contains the Gateway technology from Invitrogen; Invitrogen requires purchasing of Gateway Clonase for carrying out the Gateway recombinational cloning reaction http://www.invitrogen.com Please note that the full plasmid sequence is provided as a reference only, and may not match the exact sequence of the plasmid.
How to cite: pAG303GAL-ccdB-DsRed was a gift from Susan Lindquist (Addgene plasmid # 14349 ; http://n2t.net/addgene:14349 ; RRID:Addgene_14349)
