>Addgene plasmid #14349 | pAG303GAL-ccdB-DsRed | addgene partial sequence | sequence record 20930 | 14349 with pRS_marker
AGGTATCGTTTGAACACGGCATTAGTCAGGGAAGTCATAACACAGTCCTTTCCCGCAATTTTCTTTTTCT
ATTACTCTTGGCCTCCTCTAGTACACTCTATATTTTTTTATGCCTCGGTAATGATTTTCATTTTTTTTTT
TCCACCTAGCGGATGACTCTTTTTTTTTCTTAGCGATTGGCATTATCACATAATGAATTATACATTATAT
AAAGTAATGTGATTTCTTCGAAGAATATACTAAAAAATGAGCAGGCAAGATAAACGAAGGCAAAGATGAC
AGAGCAGAAAGCCCTAGTAAAGCGTATTACAAATGAAACCAAGATTCAGATTGCGATCTCTTTAAAGGGT
GGTCCCCTAGCGATAGAGCACTCGATCTTCCCAGAAAAAGAGGCAGAAGCAGTAGCAGAACAGGCCACAC
AATCGCAAGTGATTAACGTCCACACAGGTATAGG
