>Addgene plasmid #14349 | pAG303GAL-ccdB-DsRed | addgene partial sequence | sequence record 20931 | 14349 with GW5
AAAGTGTAAAGCCTGGGGGTGCCTAATGCGGCCGCCATAGTGACTGGATATGTTGTGTTTTACAGTATTA
TGTAGTCTGTTTTTTATGCAAAATCTAATTTAATATATTGATATTTATATCATTTTACGTTTCTCGTTCA
GCTTTTTTGTACAAACTTGTGATGGGGGATCCACTAGTTCTAGAATCCGGGGTTTTTTCTCCTTGACGTT
AAAGTATAGAGGTATATTAACAATTTTTTGTTGATACTTTTATTACATTTGAATAAGAAGTAATACAAAC
CGAAAATGTTGAAAGTATTAGTTAAAGTGGTTATGCAGTTTTTGCATTTATATATCTGTTAATAGATCAA
AAATCATCGCTTCGCTGATTAATTACCCCAGAAATAAGGCTAAAAAACTAATCGCATTATCATCCTATGG
TTGTTAATTTGATTCGTTCATTTGAAGGTTTGTGGGGCCAGGTTACTGCCAATTTTTCCTCTTCATAACC
ATAAAAGCTAGTATTGTAGAATCTTTATTGTTCGGAGCAGTGCGGCGCGAGGCACATCTGCGTTTCAGGA
ACGCGACCGGTGAAGACGAGGACGCACGGAGGAGAGTCTTCCTTCGGAGGGCTGTCACCCGCTCGGCGGC
TTCTAATCCGTACTAAAGCTCCAATTCGCCCTATAGTGAGTCGTATTACAATTCACTGGCCG
