>Addgene plasmid #14349 | pAG303GAL-ccdB-DsRed | addgene partial sequence | sequence record 20932 | 14349 with GW3
GGGAAGAGTGGCTGATCTCAGCCACCGCGAAAATGACATCAAAAACGCCATTAACCTGATGTTCTGGGGA
ATATAAATGTCAGGCTCCCTTATACACAGCCAGTCTGCAGGTCGACCATAGTGACTGGATATGTTGTGTT
TTACAGTATTATGTAGTCTGTTTTTTATGCAAAATCTAATTTAATATATTGATATTTATATCATTTTACG
TTTCTCGTTCAGCTTTCTTGTACAAAGTGGTGATGGGCTGCAGGAATTCGATATCAAGCTTAATGGACAA
CACCGAGGACGTCATCAAGGAGTTCATGCAGTTCAAGGTGCGCATGGAGGGCTCCGTGAACGGCCACTAC
TTCGAGATCGAGGGCGAGGGCGAGGGCAAGCCCTACGAGGGCACCCAGACCGCCAAGCTGCAGGTGACCA
AGGGCGGCCCCCTGCCCTTCGCCTGGGACATCCTGTCCCCCCAGTTCCAGTACGGCTCCAAGGCCTACGT
GAAGCACCCCGCCGACATCCCCGACTACATGAAGCTGTCCTTCCCCGAGGGCTTCACCTGGGAGCGCTCC
ATGAACTTCGAGGACGGCGGCGTGGTGGAGGTGCAGCAGGACTCCTCCCTGCAGGACGGCACCTTCATCT
ACAAGGTGAAGTTCAAGGGCGTGA
